Addgene plasmid #84372: pEpic
Purpose: (Empty Backbone) 3rd-generation lentiviral destination vector for gateway cloning with puromycin resistance.
Depositing lab: Kryn Stankunas. Depositing organization: University of Oregon. Publication: A MultiSite Gateway Toolkit for Rapid Cloning of Vertebrate Expression Constructs with Diverse Research Applications. Fowler DK, Stewart S, Seredick S, Eisen JS, Stankunas K, Washbourne P. PLoS One. 2016 Aug 8;11(8):e0159277. doi: 10.1371/journal.pone.0159277. eCollection 2016. PONE-D-16-19476 PubMed 27500400.
Backbone
  Vector backbone: pLenti PGK PURO DEST (Addgene 19068)
  Backbone size (bp): 9093
  Modifications to backbone: pEpic was made by blunt-end cloning the XhoI/ClaI-defined attR4-attR3 cassette from pDestTol2pA2 into the 7.3kb EcoRV fragment of pLenti PGK PURO DEST, effectively replacing its attR1-attR2 cassette.
  Vector type: Lentiviral
  Selectable markers: Puromycin
Growth in bacteria
  Bacterial resistance: Chloramphenicol and Ampicillin, 25 & 100 μg/mL
  Growth temperature: 37°C
  Growth strain: ccdB Survival
  Growth instructions: May take up to 48 hr for single colonies to form on plates.
  Copy number: Unknown
Gene/Insert
  Cloning method: Gateway Cloning
  Sequencing primers: 5′ pTYF-5 (GTAGACATAATAGCAACAGAC); 3′ WPRE-R
Terms and licenses: Academic/Nonprofit Terms; Industry Terms: Not Available to Industry
How to cite: pEpic was a gift from Kryn Stankunas (Addgene plasmid # 84372 ; http://n2t.net/addgene:84372 ; RRID:Addgene_84372)
