[The description below was written by a language model from this plasmid's Addgene catalogue record and the feature table of its GenBank file.]
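Description:
pEpic is an empty third-generation, self-inactivating lentiviral destination vector for MultiSite Gateway cloning, 9,093 bp in size and derived from pLenti PGK PURO DEST. It was made by blunt-end cloning the attR4-attR3 cassette of pDestTol2pA2 into the large EcoRV fragment of the parent, replacing the original attR1-attR2 cassette. In bacteria it replicates from a high-copy ColE1/pUC-type origin and also carries an f1 origin. The backbone carries ampicillin resistance, while the Gateway cassette contributes chloramphenicol resistance (CmR) and the ccdB gyrase toxin. Because of ccdB, the unrecombined vector must be propagated in a ccdB-tolerant strain. After an LR reaction the cassette is lost, which allows counterselection against the parental plasmid in standard strains.

The viral portion runs from a truncated HIV-1 5' LTR through the Psi packaging signal, the RRE for Rev-dependent nuclear export and the cPPT/CTS to the attR4-ccdB-CmR-attR3 cassette. This is followed by a WPRE that enhances transcript expression, a mouse PGK promoter driving puromycin N-acetyltransferase, and a Delta-U3 3' LTR. An SV40 poly(A) signal and SV40 origin lie outside the 3' LTR.

No promoter is annotated immediately upstream of attR4, so the promoter for the gene of interest is presumably supplied by the entry clones recombined between the attR4 and attR3 sites. The independent PGK-puro cassette allows selection of transduced mammalian cells. The annotated promoter ahead of the 5' LTR is limited to bacterial and phage elements, and the record does not identify the promoter driving genomic RNA. pEpic belongs to a toolkit for rapid assembly of vertebrate expression constructs and serves to move multi-part Gateway assemblies into lentiviral particles for stable, puromycin-selectable expression.
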