LOCUS       Exported 9093 bp ds-DNA circular SYN 12-MAY-2021
DEFINITION  3rd-generation lentiviral destination vector for gateway cloning
            with puromycin resistance..
ACCESSION   .
VERSION     .
KEYWORDS    pEpic
SOURCE      synthetic DNA construct
  ORGANISM  synthetic DNA construct
REFERENCE   1 (bases 1 to 9093)
  AUTHORS   Fowler DK, Stewart S, Seredick S, Eisen JS, Stankunas K, Washbourne
            P
  TITLE     A MultiSite Gateway Toolkit for Rapid Cloning of Vertebrate
            Expression Constructs with Diverse Research Applications.
  JOURNAL   PLoS One. 2016 Aug 8;11(8):e0159277. doi:
            10.1371/journal.pone.0159277. eCollection 2016.
  PUBMED    27500400
REFERENCE   2 (bases 1 to 9093)
  AUTHORS   .
  TITLE     Direct Submission
  JOURNAL   Exported May 12, 2021 from SnapGene Server 1.1.58
            http://www.snapgene.com
FEATURES             Location/Qualifiers
     source          1..9093
                     /organism="synthetic DNA construct"
                     /mol_type="other DNA"
     promoter        27..131
                     /gene="bla"
                     /label=AmpR promoter
     CDS             132..992
                     /codon_start=1
                     /gene="bla"
                     /product="beta-lactamase"
                     /label=AmpR
                     /note="confers resistance to ampicillin, carbenicillin, and
                     related antibiotics"
                     /translation="MSIQHFRVALIPFFAAFCLPVFAHPETLVKVKDAEDQLGARVGYI
                     ELDLNSGKILESFRPEERFPMMSTFKVLLCGAVLSRIDAGQEQLGRRIHYSQNDLVEYS
                     PVTEKHLTDGMTVRELCSAAITMSDNTAANLLLTTIGGPKELTAFLHNMGDHVTRLDRW
                     EPELNEAIPNDERDTTMPVAMATTLRKLLTGELLTLASRQQLIDWMEADKVAGPLLRSA
                     LPAGWFIADKSGAGERGSRGIIAALGPDGKPSRIVVIYTTGSQATMDERNRQIAEIGAS
                     LIKHW"
     primer_bind     complement(350..369)
                     /label=Amp-R
                     /note="Ampicillin resistance gene, reverse primer"
     rep_origin      1163..1751
                     /direction=RIGHT
                     /label=ori
                     /note="high-copy-number ColE1/pMB1/pBR322/pUC origin of
                     replication"
     primer_bind     1652..1671
                     /label=pBR322ori-F
                     /note="pBR322 origin, forward primer"
     primer_bind     1905..1922
                     /label=L4440
                     /note="L4440 vector, forward primer"
     protein_bind    2039..2060
                     /label=CAP binding site
                     /bound_moiety="E. coli catabolite activator protein"
                     /note="CAP binding activates transcription in the presence
                     of cAMP."
     promoter        2075..2105
                     /label=lac promoter
                     /note="promoter for the E. coli lac operon"
     protein_bind    2113..2129
                     /label=lac operator
                     /bound_moiety="lac repressor encoded by lacI"
                     /note="The lac repressor binds to the lac operator to
                     inhibit transcription in E. coli. This inhibition can be
                     relieved by adding lactose or
                     isopropyl-beta-D-thiogalactopyranoside (IPTG)."
     primer_bind     2118..2140
                     /label=M13/pUC Reverse
                     /note="In lacZ gene"
     primer_bind     2137..2153
                     /label=M13 rev
                     /note="common sequencing primer, one of multiple similar
                     variants"
     primer_bind     2172..2192
                     /label=T3
                     /note="T3 promoter, forward primer"
     promoter        2174..2192
                     /label=T3 promoter
                     /note="promoter for bacteriophage T3 RNA polymerase"
     LTR             2448..2628
                     /label=5' LTR (truncated)
                     /note="truncated 5' long terminal repeat (LTR) from HIV-1"
     misc_feature    2672..2797
                     /label=HIV-1 Psi
                     /note="packaging signal of human immunodeficiency virus
                     type 1"
     misc_feature    3290..3523
                     /label=RRE
                     /note="The Rev response element (RRE) of HIV-1 allows for
                     Rev-dependent mRNA export from the nucleus to the
                     cytoplasm."
     CDS             3708..3752
                     /codon_start=1
                     /product="antigenic peptide corresponding to amino acids
                     655 to 669 of the HIV envelope protein gp41 (Lutje Hulsik
                     et al., 2013)"
                     /label=gp41 peptide
                     /note="recognized by the 2H10 single-chain llama nanobody"
                     /translation="KNEQELLELDKWASL"
     misc_feature    4019..4136
                     /label=cPPT/CTS
                     /note="central polypurine tract and central termination
                     sequence of HIV-1"
     primer_bind     4175..4191
                     /label=M13 rev
                     /note="common sequencing primer, one of multiple similar
                     variants"
     protein_bind    4210..4334
                     /gene="mutant version of attR"
                     /label=attR4
                     /bound_moiety="LR Clonase(TM)"
                     /note="recombination site for the Gateway(R) LR reaction"
     CDS             complement(4375..4680)
                     /codon_start=1
                     /gene="ccdB"
                     /product="CcdB, a bacterial toxin that poisons DNA gyrase"
                     /label=ccdB
                     /note="Plasmids containing the ccdB gene cannot be
                     propagated in standard E. coli strains."
                     /translation="MQFKVYTYKRESRYRLFVDVQSDIIDTPGRRMVIPLASARLLSDK
                     VPRELYPVVHIGDESWRMMTTDMASVPVSVIGEEVADLSHRENDIKNAINLMFWGI"
     primer_bind     complement(4477..4496)
                     /label=ccdB-fwd
                     /note="ccdB gene, forward primer"
     CDS             complement(5022..5681)
                     /codon_start=1
                     /gene="cat"
                     /product="chloramphenicol acetyltransferase"
                     /label=CmR
                     /note="confers resistance to chloramphenicol"
                     /translation="MEKKITGYTTVDISQWHRKEHFEAFQSVAQCTYNQTVQLDITAFL
                     KTVKKNKHKFYPAFIHILARLMNAHPEFRMAMKDGELVIWDSVHPCYTVFHEQTETFSS
                     LWSEYHDDFRQFLHIYSQDVACYGENLAYFPKGFIENMFFVSANPWVSFTSFDLNVANM
                     DNFFAPVFTMGKYYTQGDKVLMPLAIQVHHAVCDGFHVGRMLNELQQYCDEWQGGA"
     primer_bind     5596..5615
                     /label=CAT-R
                     /note="Chloramphenicol resistance gene, reverse primer"
     promoter        complement(5735..5765)
                     /label=lac UV5 promoter
                     /note="E. coli lac promoter with an ""up"" mutation"
     protein_bind    complement(5791..5914)
                     /gene="mutant version of attR"
                     /label=attR3
                     /bound_moiety="LR Clonase(TM)"
                     /note="recombination site for the Gateway(R) LR reaction"
     primer_bind     complement(5922..5938)
                     /label=M13 fwd
                     /note="common sequencing primer, one of multiple similar
                     variants"
     misc_feature    5975..6563
                     /label=WPRE
                     /note="woodchuck hepatitis virus posttranscriptional
                     regulatory element"
     primer_bind     complement(6028..6048)
                     /label=WPRE-R
                     /note="WPRE, reverse primer"
     CDS             complement(6446..6457)
                     /codon_start=1
                     /product="Factor Xa recognition and cleavage site"
                     /label=Factor Xa site
                     /translation="IEGR"
     promoter        6577..7076
                     /label=PGK promoter
                     /note="mouse phosphoglycerate kinase 1 promoter"
     primer_bind     complement(6612..6635)
                     /label=MSCV-rev
                     /note="Murine stem cell virus, reverse primer"
     primer_bind     7009..7028
                     /label=mPGK-F
                     /note="Mouse PGK promoter, forward primer"
     CDS             7097..7696
                     /codon_start=1
                     /gene="pac from Streptomyces alboniger"
                     /product="puromycin N-acetyltransferase"
                     /label=PuroR
                     /note="confers resistance to puromycin"
                     /translation="MTEYKPTVRLATRDDVPRAVRTLAAAFADYPATRHTVDPDRHIER
                     VTELQELFLTRVGLDIGKVWVADDGAAVAVWTTPESVEAGAVFAEIGPRMAELSGSRLA
                     AQQQMEGLLAPHRPKEPAWFLATVGVSPDHQGKGLGSAVVLPGVEAAERAGVPAFLETS
                     APRNLPFYERLGFTVTADVEVPEGPRTWCMTRKPGA"
     primer_bind     complement(7097..7116)
                     /label=Puro-R
                     /note="Puromycin resistance gene, reverse primer. Also
                     called puro-variant-R"
     primer_bind     7593..7613
                     /label=Puro-F
                     /note="Puromycin resistance gene, forward primer"
     LTR             7834..8067
                     /label=3' LTR (Delta-U3)
                     /note="self-inactivating 3' long terminal repeat (LTR) from
                     HIV-1"
     polyA_signal    8139..8260
                     /label=SV40 poly(A) signal
                     /note="SV40 polyadenylation signal"
     primer_bind     complement(8176..8195)
                     /label=SV40pA-R
                     /note="SV40 polyA, reverse primer"
     primer_bind     8230..8249
                     /label=EBV-rev
                     /note="SV40 polyA terminator, reverse primer"
     rep_origin      8279..8414
                     /label=SV40 ori
                     /note="SV40 origin of replication"
     primer_bind     8341..8360
                     /label=SV40pro-F
                     /note="SV40 promoter/origin, forward primer"
     primer_bind     complement(8446..8465)
                     /label=T7
                     /note="T7 promoter, forward primer"
     promoter        complement(8447..8465)
                     /label=T7 promoter
                     /note="promoter for bacteriophage T7 RNA polymerase"
     primer_bind     complement(8475..8492)
                     /label=M13 Forward
                     /note="In lacZ gene. Also called M13-F20 or M13 (-21)
                     Forward"
     primer_bind     complement(8475..8491)
                     /label=M13 fwd
                     /note="common sequencing primer, one of multiple similar
                     variants"
     primer_bind     complement(8484..8506)
                     /label=M13/pUC Forward
                     /note="In lacZ gene"
     rep_origin      8636..9091
                     /direction=RIGHT
                     /label=f1 ori
                     /note="f1 bacteriophage origin of replication; arrow
                     indicates direction of (+) strand synthesis"
     primer_bind     complement(8723..8742)
                     /label=F1ori-R
                     /note="F1 origin, reverse primer"
     primer_bind     8933..8954
                     /label=F1ori-F
                     /note="F1 origin, forward primer"
ORIGIN
        1 caggtggcac ttttcgggga aatgtgcgcg gaacccctat ttgtttattt ttctaaatac
       61 attcaaatat gtatccgctc atgagacaat aaccctgata aatgcttcaa taatattgaa
      121 aaaggaagag tatgagtatt caacatttcc gtgtcgccct tattcccttt tttgcggcat
      181 tttgccttcc tgtttttgct cacccagaaa cgctggtgaa agtaaaagat gctgaagatc
      241 agttgggtgc acgagtgggt tacatcgaac tggatctcaa cagcggtaag atccttgaga
      301 gttttcgccc cgaagaacgt tttccaatga tgagcacttt taaagttctg ctatgtggcg
      361 cggtattatc ccgtattgac gccgggcaag agcaactcgg tcgccgcata cactattctc
      421 agaatgactt ggttgagtac tcaccagtca cagaaaagca tcttacggat ggcatgacag
      481 taagagaatt atgcagtgct gccataacca tgagtgataa cactgcggcc aacttacttc
      541 tgacaacgat cggaggaccg aaggagctaa ccgctttttt gcacaacatg ggggatcatg
      601 taactcgcct tgatcgttgg gaaccggagc tgaatgaagc cataccaaac gacgagcgtg
      661 acaccacgat gcctgtagca atggcaacaa cgttgcgcaa actattaact ggcgaactac
      721 ttactctagc ttcccggcaa caattaatag actggatgga ggcggataaa gttgcaggac
      781 cacttctgcg ctcggccctt ccggctggct ggtttattgc tgataaatct ggagccggtg
      841 agcgtgggtc tcgcggtatc attgcagcac tggggccaga tggtaagccc tcccgtatcg
      901 tagttatcta cacgacgggg agtcaggcaa ctatggatga acgaaataga cagatcgctg
      961 agataggtgc ctcactgatt aagcattggt aactgtcaga ccaagtttac tcatatatac
     1021 tttagattga tttaaaactt catttttaat ttaaaaggat ctaggtgaag atcctttttg
     1081 ataatctcat gaccaaaatc ccttaacgtg agttttcgtt ccactgagcg tcagaccccg
     1141 tagaaaagat caaaggatct tcttgagatc ctttttttct gcgcgtaatc tgctgcttgc
     1201 aaacaaaaaa accaccgcta ccagcggtgg tttgtttgcc ggatcaagag ctaccaactc
     1261 tttttccgaa ggtaactggc ttcagcagag cgcagatacc aaatactgtc cttctagtgt
     1321 agccgtagtt aggccaccac ttcaagaact ctgtagcacc gcctacatac ctcgctctgc
     1381 taatcctgtt accagtggct gctgccagtg gcgataagtc gtgtcttacc gggttggact
     1441 caagacgata gttaccggat aaggcgcagc ggtcgggctg aacggggggt tcgtgcacac
     1501 agcccagctt ggagcgaacg acctacaccg aactgagata cctacagcgt gagctatgag
     1561 aaagcgccac gcttcccgaa gggagaaagg cggacaggta tccggtaagc ggcagggtcg
     1621 gaacaggaga gcgcacgagg gagcttccag ggggaaacgc ctggtatctt tatagtcctg
     1681 tcgggtttcg ccacctctga cttgagcgtc gatttttgtg atgctcgtca ggggggcgga
     1741 gcctatggaa aaacgccagc aacgcggcct ttttacggtt cctggccttt tgctggcctt
     1801 ttgctcacat gttctttcct gcgttatccc ctgattctgt ggataaccgt attaccgcct
     1861 ttgagtgagc tgataccgct cgccgcagcc gaacgaccga gcgcagcgag tcagtgagcg
     1921 aggaagcgga agagcgccca atacgcaaac cgcctctccc cgcgcgttgg ccgattcatt
     1981 aatgcagctg gcacgacagg tttcccgact ggaaagcggg cagtgagcgc aacgcaatta
     2041 atgtgagtta gctcactcat taggcacccc aggctttaca ctttatgctt ccggctcgta
     2101 tgttgtgtgg aattgtgagc ggataacaat ttcacacagg aaacagctat gaccatgatt
     2161 acgccaagcg cgcaattaac cctcactaaa gggaacaaaa gctggagctg caagcttaat
     2221 gtagtcttat gcaatactct tgtagtcttg caacatggta acgatgagtt agcaacatgc
     2281 cttacaagga gagaaaaagc accgtgcatg ccgattggtg gaagtaaggt ggtacgatcg
     2341 tgccttatta ggaaggcaac agacgggtct gacatggatt ggacgaacca ctgaattgcc
     2401 gcattgcaga gatattgtat ttaagtgcct agctcgatac aataaacggg tctctctggt
     2461 tagaccagat ctgagcctgg gagctctctg gctaactagg gaacccactg cttaagcctc
     2521 aataaagctt gccttgagtg cttcaagtag tgtgtgcccg tctgttgtgt gactctggta
     2581 actagagatc cctcagaccc ttttagtcag tgtggaaaat ctctagcagt ggcgcccgaa
     2641 cagggacctg aaagcgaaag ggaaaccaga gctctctcga cgcaggactc ggcttgctga
     2701 agcgcgcacg gcaagaggcg aggggcggcg actggtgagt acgccaaaaa ttttgactag
     2761 cggaggctag aaggagagag atgggtgcga gagcgtcagt attaagcggg ggagaattag
     2821 atcgcgatgg gaaaaaattc ggttaaggcc agggggaaag aaaaaatata aattaaaaca
     2881 tatagtatgg gcaagcaggg agctagaacg attcgcagtt aatcctggcc tgttagaaac
     2941 atcagaaggc tgtagacaaa tactgggaca gctacaacca tcccttcaga caggatcaga
     3001 agaacttaga tcattatata atacagtagc aaccctctat tgtgtgcatc aaaggataga
     3061 gataaaagac accaaggaag ctttagacaa gatagaggaa gagcaaaaca aaagtaagac
     3121 caccgcacag caagcggccg ctgatcttca gacctggagg aggagatatg agggacaatt
     3181 ggagaagtga attatataaa tataaagtag taaaaattga accattagga gtagcaccca
     3241 ccaaggcaaa gagaagagtg gtgcagagag aaaaaagagc agtgggaata ggagctttgt
     3301 tccttgggtt cttgggagca gcaggaagca ctatgggcgc agcctcaatg acgctgacgg
     3361 tacaggccag acaattattg tctggtatag tgcagcagca gaacaatttg ctgagggcta
     3421 ttgaggcgca acagcatctg ttgcaactca cagtctgggg catcaagcag ctccaggcaa
     3481 gaatcctggc tgtggaaaga tacctaaagg atcaacagct cctggggatt tggggttgct
     3541 ctggaaaact catttgcacc actgctgtgc cttggaatgc tagttggagt aataaatctc
     3601 tggaacagat ttggaatcac acgacctgga tggagtggga cagagaaatt aacaattaca
     3661 caagcttaat acactcctta attgaagaat cgcaaaacca gcaagaaaag aatgaacaag
     3721 aattattgga attagataaa tgggcaagtt tgtggaattg gtttaacata acaaattggc
     3781 tgtggtatat aaaattattc ataatgatag taggaggctt ggtaggttta agaatagttt
     3841 ttgctgtact ttctatagtg aatagagtta ggcagggata ttcaccatta tcgtttcaga
     3901 cccacctccc aaccccgagg ggacccgaca ggcccgaagg aatagaagaa gaaggtggag
     3961 agagagacag agacagatcc attcgattag tgaacggatc tcgacggtat cggttaactt
     4021 ttaaaagaaa aggggggatt ggggggtaca gtgcagggga aagaatagta gacataatag
     4081 caacagacat acaaactaaa gaattacaaa aacaaattac aaaaattcaa aattttatcg
     4141 atcacgagac tagcctcgag aagcttgatt cgagcaggaa acagctatga ccatgattac
     4201 gccaagctat caactttgta tagaaaagtt gaacgagaaa cgtaaaatga tataaatatc
     4261 aatatattaa attagatttt gcataaaaaa cagactacat aatactgtaa aacacaacat
     4321 atccagtcac tatggtcgac ctgcagactg gctgtgtata agggagcctg acatttatat
     4381 tccccagaac atcaggttaa tggcgttttt gatgtcattt tcgcggtggc tgagatcagc
     4441 cacttcttcc ccgataacgg agaccggcac actggccata tcggtggtca tcatgcgcca
     4501 gctttcatcc ccgatatgca ccaccgggta aagttcacgg gggactttat ctgacagcag
     4561 acgtgcactg gccaggggga tcaccatccg tcgcccgggc gtgtcaataa tatcactctg
     4621 tacatccaca aacagacgat aacggctctc tcttttatag gtgtaaacct taaactgcat
     4681 ttcaccagcc cctgttctcg tcggcaaagg agccgttcat ttcaataaac cgggcgacct
     4741 cagccatccc ttcctgattt tccgctttcc agcgttcggc acgcagacga cgggcttcat
     4801 tctgcatggt tgtgcttacc gaaccggaga tattgacatc atatatgcct tgagcaactg
     4861 atagctgtcg ctgtcaactg tcactgtaat acgctgcttc atagcatacc tctttttgac
     4921 atacttcggg tatacatatc agtatatatt cttataccgc aaaaatcagc gcgcaaatac
     4981 gcatactgtt atctggcttt tagtaagccg gatcctctag attacgcccc gccctgccac
     5041 tcatcgcagt actgttgtaa ttcattaagc attctgccga catggaagcc atcacaaacg
     5101 gcatgatgaa cctgaatcgc cagcggcatc agcaccttgt cgccttgcgt ataatatttg
     5161 cccatggtga aaacgggggc gaagaagttg tccatattgg ccacgtttaa atcaaaactg
     5221 gtgaaactca cccagggatt ggctgagacg aaaaacatat tctcaataaa ccctttaggg
     5281 aaataggcca ggttttcacc gtaacacgcc acatcttgcg aatatatgtg tagaaactgc
     5341 cggaaatcgt cgtggtattc actccagagc gatgaaaacg tttcagtttg ctcatggaaa
     5401 acggtgtaac aagggtgaac actatcccat atcaccagct caccgtcttt cattgccata
     5461 cggaattccg gatgagcatt catcaggcgg gcaagaatgt gaataaaggc cggataaaac
     5521 ttgtgcttat ttttctttac ggtctttaaa aaggccgtaa tatccagctg aacggtctgg
     5581 ttataggtac attgagcaac tgactgaaat gcctcaaaat gttctttacg atgccattgg
     5641 gatatatcaa cggtggtata tccagtgatt tttttctcca ttttagcttc cttagctcct
     5701 gaaaatctcg acggatccta actcaaaatc cacacattat acgagccgga agcataaagt
     5761 gtaaagcctg ggggtgccta atgcggccgc catagtgact ggatatgttg tgttttacag
     5821 tattatgtag tctgtttttt atgcaaaatc taatttaata tattgatatt tatatcattt
     5881 tacgtttctc gttcaacttt attatacata gttgataatt cactggccgt cgttttacgg
     5941 taccatcgat ccagcacagt ggcggccgct cgacaatcaa cctctggatt acaaaatttg
     6001 tgaaagattg actggtattc ttaactatgt tgctcctttt acgctatgtg gatacgctgc
     6061 tttaatgcct ttgtatcatg ctattgcttc ccgtatggct ttcattttct cctccttgta
     6121 taaatcctgg ttgctgtctc tttatgagga gttgtggccc gttgtcaggc aacgtggcgt
     6181 ggtgtgcact gtgtttgctg acgcaacccc cactggttgg ggcattgcca ccacctgtca
     6241 gctcctttcc gggactttcg ctttccccct ccctattgcc acggcggaac tcatcgccgc
     6301 ctgccttgcc cgctgctgga caggggctcg gctgttgggc actgacaatt ccgtggtgtt
     6361 gtcggggaag ctgacgtcct ttccatggct gctcgcctgt gttgccacct ggattctgcg
     6421 cgggacgtcc ttctgctacg tcccttcggc cctcaatcca gcggaccttc cttcccgcgg
     6481 cctgctgccg gctctgcggc ctcttccgcg tcttcgcctt cgccctcaga cgagtcggat
     6541 ctccctttgg gccgcctccc cgcctggaat tctaccgggt aggggaggcg cttttcccaa
     6601 ggcagtctgg agcatgcgct ttagcagccc cgctgggcac ttggcgctac acaagtggcc
     6661 tctggcctcg cacacattcc acatccaccg gtaggcgcca accggctccg ttctttggtg
     6721 gccccttcgc gccaccttct actcctcccc tagtcaggaa gttccccccc gccccgcagc
     6781 tcgcgtcgtg caggacgtga caaatggaag tagcacgtct cactagtctc gtgcagatgg
     6841 acagcaccgc tgagcaatgg aagcgggtag gcctttgggg cagcggccaa tagcagcttt
     6901 gctccttcgc tttctgggct cagaggctgg gaaggggtgg gtccgggggc gggctcaggg
     6961 gcgggctcag gggcggggcg ggcgcccgaa ggtcctccgg aggcccggca ttctgcacgc
     7021 ttcaaaagcg cacgtctgcc gcgctgttct cctcttcctc atctccgggc ctttcgacct
     7081 gcagcccaag cttaccatga ccgagtacaa gcccacggtg cgcctcgcca cccgcgacga
     7141 cgtccccagg gccgtacgca ccctcgccgc cgcgttcgcc gactaccccg ccacgcgcca
     7201 caccgtcgat ccggaccgcc acatcgagcg ggtcaccgag ctgcaagaac tcttcctcac
     7261 gcgcgtcggg ctcgacatcg gcaaggtgtg ggtcgcggac gacggcgccg cggtggcggt
     7321 ctggaccacg ccggagagcg tcgaagcggg ggcggtgttc gccgagatcg gcccgcgcat
     7381 ggccgagttg agcggttccc ggctggccgc gcagcaacag atggaaggcc tcctggcgcc
     7441 gcaccggccc aaggagcccg cgtggttcct ggccaccgtc ggcgtctcgc ccgaccacca
     7501 gggcaagggt ctgggcagcg ccgtcgtgct ccccggagtg gaggcggccg agcgcgccgg
     7561 ggtgcccgcc ttcctggaga cctccgcgcc ccgcaacctc cccttctacg agcggctcgg
     7621 cttcaccgtc accgccgacg tcgaggtgcc cgaaggaccg cgcacctggt gcatgacccg
     7681 caagcccggt gcctgacgcc cgccccacga cccgcagcgc ccgaccgaaa ggagcgcacg
     7741 accccatgca tctcgagggc ccggtacctt taagaccaat gacttacaag gcagctgtag
     7801 atcttagcca ctttttaaaa gaaaaggggg gactggaagg gctagctcac tcccaacgaa
     7861 gacaagatct gctttttgct tgtactgggt ctctctggtt agaccagatc tgagcctggg
     7921 agctctctgg ctgcctaggg aacccactgc ttaagcctca ataaagcttg ccttgagtgc
     7981 ttcaagtagt gtgtgcccgt ctgttgtgtg actctggtaa ctagagatcc ctcagaccct
     8041 tttagtcagt gtggaaaatc tctagcagta gtagttcatg tcatcttatt attcagtatt
     8101 tataacttgc aaagaaatga atatcagaga gtgagaggaa cttgtttatt gcagcttata
     8161 atggttacaa ataaagcaat agcatcacaa atttcacaaa taaagcattt ttttcactgc
     8221 attctagttg tggtttgtcc aaactcatca atgtatctta tcatgtctgg ctctagctat
     8281 cccgccccta actccgccca gttccgccca ttctccgccc catggctgac taattttttt
     8341 tatttatgca gaggccgagg ccgcctcggc ctctgagcta ttccagaagt agtgaggagg
     8401 cttttttgga ggcctaggct tttgcgtcga gacgtaccca attcgcccta tagtgagtcg
     8461 tattacgcgc gctcactggc cgtcgtttta caacgtcgtg actgggaaaa ccctggcgtt
     8521 acccaactta atcgccttgc agcacatccc cctttcgcca gctggcgtaa tagcgaagag
     8581 gcccgcaccg atcgcccttc ccaacagttg cgcagcctga atggcgaatg gcgcgnnnnn
     8641 nnnnnnnnnn nnnnnnnnnn nnnnnnnnnn nnnnnnnnnn nnnnnnnnnn nnnnnnnnnn
     8701 nnnnnnnnnn nnnnnnnnnn nnnnnnnnnn nnnnnnnnnn nnnnnnnnnn nnnnnnnnnc
     8761 nnnnnnnnnn nnnnnnnnnn nnnnnnnnnn nnnnnnnnnn nnnnnnnnnn nnnnnnnnnn
     8821 nnnnnnnnnn nnnnnnnnnn nnnnnnnnnn nannnnnnnn nnnnnnnnnn nnnnnnnnnn
     8881 nnnnnnnnnn nnnnnnnnnn ncctttgacg ttggagtcca cgttctttaa tagtggactc
     8941 ttgttccaaa ctggaacaac actcaaccct atctcggtct attcttttga tttataaggg
     9001 attttgccga tttcggccta ttggttaaaa aatgagctga tttaacaaaa atttaacgcg
     9061 aattttaaca aaatattaac gtttacaatt tcc
//
