>Addgene plasmid #84372 | pEpic | addgene partial sequence | sequence record 165813 | mPGK-F 5'-cattctgcacgcttcaaaag-3'
TCTTCCTCATCTCCGGGCCTTTCGACCTGCAGCCCAAGCTTACCATGACCGAGTACAAGCCCACGGTGCG
CCTCGCCACCCGCGACGACGTCCCCAGGGCCGTACGCACCCTCGCCGCCGCGTTCGCCGACTACCCCGCC
ACGCGCCACACCGTCGATCCGGACCGCCACATCGAGCGGGTCACCGAGCTGCAAGAACTCTTCCTCACGC
GCGTCGGGCTCGACATCGGCAAGGTGTGGGTCGCGGACGACGGCGCCGCGGTGGCGGTCTGGACCACGCC
GGAGAGCGTCGAAGCGGGGGCGGTGTTCGCCGAGATCGGCCCGCGCATGGCCGAGTTGAGCGGTTCCCGG
CTGGCCGCGCAGCAACAGATGGAAGGCCTCCTGGCGCCGCACCGGCCCAAGGAGCCCGCGTGGTTCCTGG
CCACCGTCGGCGTCTCGCCCGACCACCAGGGCAAGGGTCTGGGCAGCGCCGTCGTGCTCCCCGGAGTGGA
GGCGGCCGAGCGCGCCGGGGTGCCCGCCTTCCTGGAGACCTCCGCGCCCCGCAACCTCCCCTTCTACGAG
CGGCTCGGCTTCACCGTCACCGCCGACGTCGAGGTGCCCGAAGGACCGCGCACCTGGTGCATGACCCGCA
AGCCCGGTGCCTGACGCCCGCCCCACGACCCGCAGCGCCCGACCGAAAGGAGCGCACGACCCCATGCATC
TCGAGGGCCCGGTACCTTTAAGACCAATGACTTACAAGGCAGCTGTAGATCTTAGCCACTTTT
