>Addgene plasmid #84372 | pEpic | addgene partial sequence | sequence record 166931 | pTYF-5 5'-GTAGACATAATAGCAACAGAC-3'
AAAATTCAAAATTTTATCGATCACGAGACTAGCCTCGAGAAGCTTGATTCGAGCAGGAAACAGCTATGAC
CATGATTACGCCAAGCTATCAACTTTGTATAGAAAAGTTGAACGAGAAACGTAAAATGATATAAATATCA
ATATATTAAATTAGATTTTGCATAAAAAACAGACTACATAATACTGTAAAACACAACATATCCAGTCACT
ATGGTCGACCTGCAGACTGGCTGTGTATAAGGGAGCCTGACATTTATATTCCCCAGAACATCAGGTTAAT
GGCGTTTTTGATGTCATTTTCGCGGTGGCTGAGATCAGCCACTTCTTCCCCGATAACGGAGACCGGCACA
CTGGCCATATCGGTGGTCATCATGCGCCAGCTTTCATCCCCGATATGCACCACCGGGTAAAGTTCACGGG
GGACTTTATCTGACAGCAGACGTGCACTGGCCAGGGGGATCACCATCCGTCGCCCGGGCGTGTCAATAAT
ATCACTCTGTACATCCACAAACAGACGATAACGGCTCTCTCTTTTATAGGTGTAAACCTTAAACTGCATT
TCACCAGCCCCTGTTCTCGTCGGCAAAGGAGCCGTTCATTTCAATAAACCGGGCGACCTCAGCCATCCCT
TCCTGATTTTCCGCTTTCCAGCGTTCGGCACGCAGACGACGGGCTTCATTCTGCATGGTTGTGCTTACCG
AACCGGAGATATTGACATCATATATGCCTTGAGCAACTGATAGCTGTCGCTGTCAACTGTCACTGTAATA
CGCTGCTTCATAGCATACCTCTTTTTGACATACTTCGGGTATACATATCAGTATATATTCTTATACCGCA
AAAATCAGCGCGCAA
